>Addgene plasmid #140155 | YIplac204-pOst1-APVNTT-E2-Crimson-FKBP(LV)(C22V) | addgene full sequence | sequence record 275877 | Addgene NGS Result
GCATAAAAGATCGCCCTTTCGTCTCGCGCGTTTCGGTGATGACGGTGAAAACCTCTGACACATGCAGCTC
CCGGAGACGGTCACAGCTTGTCTGTAAGCGGATGCCGGGAGCAGACAAGCCCGTCAGGGCGCGTCAGCGG
GTGTTGGCGGGTGTCGGGGCTGGCTTAACTATGCGGCATCAGAGCAGATTGTACTGAGAGTGCACCATAT
GCGGTGTGAAATACCGCACAGATGCGTAAGGAGAAAATACCGCATCAGGCGGACCTTAATACATTCAGAC
ACTTCTGCGGTATCACCCTACTTATTCCCTTCGAGATTATATCTAGGAACCCATCAGGTTGGTGGAAGAT
TACCCGTTCTAAGACTTTTCAGCTTCCTCTATTGATGTTACACCTGGACACCCCTTTTCTGGCATCCAGT
TTTTAATCTTCAGTGGCATGTGAGATTCTCCGAAATTAATTAAAGCAACCACACAATTCTCTCGGATACC
ACCTCGGTTGAAACTGACAGGTGGTTTGTTACGCATGCTAATGCAAAGGAGCCTATATACCTTTGGCTCG
GCTGCTGTAACAGGGAATATAAAGGGCAGCATAATTTAGGAGTTTAGTGAACTTGCAACATTTACTATTT
TCCCTTCTTACGTAAATATTTTTCTTTTTAATTCTAAATCAATCTTTTTCAATTTTTTGTTTGTATTCTT
TTCTTGCTTAAATCTATAACTACAAAAAACACATACATAAACTAAAAGAATTCAAAAATGAGGCAGGTTT
GGTTCTCTTGGATTGTGGGATTGTTCCTATGTTTTTTCAACGTGTCTTCTGCTGCGCCGGTGAACACCAC
CGATAGCACTGAGAACGTCATCAAGCCCTTCATGCGCTTCAAGGTGCACATGGAGGGCTCCGTGAACGGC
CACGAGTTCGAGATCGAGGGCGTGGGCGAGGGCAAGCCCTACGAGGGCACCCAGACCGCCAAGCTGCAAG
TGACCAAGGGCGGCCCCCTGCCCTTCGCCTGGGACATCCTGTCCCCCCAGTTCTTCTACGGCTCCAAGGC
GTACATCAAGCACCCCGCCGACATCCCCGACTACCTCAAGCAGTCCTTCCCCGAGGGCTTCAAGTGGGAG
CGCGTGATGAACTTCGAGGACGGCGGCGTGGTGACCGTGACCCAGGACTCCTCCCTGCAGGACGGCACCC
TCATCTACCACGTGAAGTTCATCGGCGTGAACTTCCCCTCCGACGGCCCCGTAATGCAGAAGAAGACTCT
GGGCTGGGAGCCCTCCACTGAGCGCAACTACCCCCGCGACGGCGTGCTGAAGGGCGAGAACCACATGGCG
CTGAAGCTGAAGGGCGGCGGCCACTACCTGTGTGAGTTCAAGTCCATCTACATGGCCAAGAAGCCCGTGA
AGCTGCCCGGCTACCACTACGTGGACTACAAGCTCGACATCACCTCCCACAACGAGGACTACACCGTGGT
GGAGCAGTACGAGCGCGCCGAGGCCCGCCACCACCTGTTCCAGGGATCCTCTAGAGGAGTGCAGGTGGAA
ACCATCTCCCCAGGAGACGGGCGCACCTTCCCCAAGCGCGGCCAGACCGTTGTGGTGCACTACACCGGGA
TGCTTGAAGATGGAAAGAAACTAGATTCCTCCCGGGACAGAAACAAGCCCTTTAAGTTTATGCTAGGCAA
GCAGGAGGTGATCCGAGGCTGGGAAGAAGGGGTTGCCCAGATGAGTGTGGGTCAGAGAGCCAAACTGACT
ATATCTCCAGATTATGCCTATGGTGCCACTGGGCACCCAGGCGTTATCCCACCACATGCCACTCTCGTCT
TCGATGTGGAGCTTCTAAAACTGGAATAAACTAGAGTCATCATGTAATTAGTTATGTCACGCTTACATTC
ACGCCCTCCCCCCACATCCGCTCTAACCGAAAAGGAAGGAGTTAGACAACCTGAAGTCTAGGTCCCTATT
TATTTTTTTATAGTTATGTTAGTATTAAGAACGTTATTTATATTTCAAATTTTTCTTTTTTTTCTGTACA
GACGCGTGTACGCATGTAACATTATACTGAAAACCTTGCTTGAGAAGGTTTTGGGACGCTCGAAGGCTTT
AATTTGCAAGCTTGGCGTAATCATGGTCATAGCTGTTTCCTGTGTGAAATTGTTATCCGCTCACAATTCC
ACACAACATACGAGCCGGAAGCATAAAGTGTAAAGCCTGGGGTGCCTAATGAGTGAGCTAACTCACATTA
ATTGCGTTGCGCTCACTGCCCGCTTTCCAGTCGGGAAACCTGTCGTGCCAGCTGCATTAATGAATCGGCC
AACGCGCGGGGAGAGGCGGTTTGCGTATTGGGCGCTCTTCCGCTTCCTCGCTCACTGACTCGCTGCGCTC
GGTCGTTCGGCTGCGGCGAGCGGTATCAGCTCACTCAAAGGCGGTAATACGGTTATCCACAGAATCAGGG
GATAACGCAGGAAAGAACATGTGAGCAAAAGGCCAGCAAAAGGCCAGGAACCGTAAAAAGGCCGCGTTGC
TGGCGTTTTTCCATAGGCTCCGCCCCCCTGACGAGCATCACAAAAATCGACGCTCAAGTCAGAGGTGGCG
AAACCCGACAGGACTATAAAGATACCAGGCGTTTCCCCCTGGAAGCTCCCTCGTGCGCTCTCCTGTTCCG
ACCCTGCCGCTTACCGGATACCTGTCCGCCTTTCTCCCTTCGGGAAGCGTGGCGCTTTCTCATAGCTCAC
GCTGTAGGTATCTCAGTTCGGTGTAGGTCGTTCGCTCCAAGCTGGGCTGTGTGCACGAACCCCCCGTTCA
GCCCGACCGCTGCGCCTTATCCGGTAACTATCGTCTTGAGTCCAACCCGGTAAGACACGACTTATCGCCA
CTGGCAGCAGCCACTGGTAACAGGATTAGCAGAGCGAGGTATGTAGGCGGTGCTACAGAGTTCTTGAAGT
GGTGGCCTAACTACGGCTACACTAGAAGAACAGTATTTGGTATCTGCGCTCTGCTGAAGCCAGTTACCTT
CGGAAAAAGAGTTGGTAGCTCTTGATCCGGCAAACAAACCACCGCTGGTAGCGGTGGTTTTTTTGTTTGC
AAGCAGCAGATTACGCGCAGAAAAAAAGGATCTCAAGAAGATCCTTTGATCTTTTCTACGGGGTCTGACG
CTCAGTGGAACGAAAACTCACGTTAAGGGATTTTGGTCATGAGATTATCAAAAAGGATCTTCACCTAGAT
CCTTTTAAATTAAAAATGAAGTTTTAAATCAATCTAAAGTATATATGAGTAAACTTGGTCTGACAGTTAC
CAATGCTTAATCAGTGAGGCACCTATCTCAGCGATCTGTCTATTTCGTTCATCCATAGTTGCCTGACTCC
CCGTCGTGTAGATAACTACGATACGGGAGGGCTTACCATCTGGCCCCAGTGCTGCAATGATACCGCGAGA
CCCACGCTCACCGGCTCCAGATTTATCAGCAATAAACCAGCCAGCCGGAAGGGCCGAGCGCAGAAGTGGT
CCTGCAACTTTATCCGCCTCCATCCAGTCTATTAATTGTTGCCGGGAAGCTAGAGTAAGTAGTTCGCCAG
TTAATAGTTTGCGCAACGTTGTTGCCATTGCTACAGGCATCGTGGTGTCACGCTCGTCGTTTGGTATGGC
TTCATTCAGCTCCGGTTCCCAACGATCAAGGCGAGTTACATGATCCCCCATGTTGTGCAAAAAAGCGGTT
AGCTCCTTCGGTCCTCCGATCGTTGTCAGAAGTAAGTTGGCCGCAGTGTTATCACTCATGGTTATGGCAG
CACTGCATAATTCTCTTACTGTCATGCCATCCGTAAGATGCTTTTCTGTGACTGGTGAGTACTCAACCAA
GTCATTCTGAGAATAGTGTATGCGGCGACCGAGTTGCTCTTGCCCGGCGTCAATACGGGATAATACCGCG
CCACATAGCAGAACTTTAAAAGTGCTCATCATTGGAAAACGTTCTTCGGGGCGAAAACTCTCAAGGATCT
TACCGCTGTTGAGATCCAGTTCGATGTAACCCACTCGTGCACCCAACTGATCTTCAGCATCTTTTACTTT
CACCAGCGTTTCTGGGTGAGCAAAAACAGGAAGGCAAAATGCCGCAAAAAAGGGAATAAGGGCGACACGG
AAATGTTGAATACTCATACTCTTCCTTTTTCAATATTATTGAAGCATTTATCAGGGTTATTGTCTCATGA
GCGGATACATATTTGAATGTATTTAGAAAAATAAACAAATAGGGGTTCCGCGCACATTTCCCCGAAAAGT
GCCACCTGACGTCTAAGAAACCATTATTATCATGACATTAACCTATAAAAATAGGCGTATCACGAGGCCA
ATTCGGTCGAAAAAAGAAAAGGAGAGGGCCAAGAGGGAGGGCATTGGTGACTATTGAGCACGTGAGTATA
CGTGATTAAGCACACAAAGGCAGCTTGGAGTATGTCTGTTATTAATTTCACAGGTAGTTCTGGTCCATTG
GTGAAAGTTTGCGGCTTGCAGAGCACAGAGGCCGCAGAATGTGCACTAGATTCCGATGCTGACTTGCTGG
GTATTATATGTGTGCCCAATAGAAAGAGAACAATTGACCCGGTTATTGCAAGGAAAATTTCAAGTCTTGT
AAAAGCATATAAAAATAGTTCAGGCACTCCGAAATACTTGGTTGGCGTGTTTCGTAATCAACCTAAGGAG
GATGTTTTGGCTCTGGTCAATGATTACGGCATTGATATCGTCCAACTGCATGGAGATGAGTCGTGGCAAG
AATACCAAGAGTTCCTCGGTTTGCCAGTTATTAAAAGACTCGTATTTCCAAAAGACTGCAACATACTACT
CAGTGCAGCTTCACAGAAACCTCATTCGTTTATTCCCTTGTTTGATTCAGAAGCAGGTGGGACAGGTGAA
CTTTTGGATTGGAACTCGATTTCTGACTGGGTTGGAAGGCAAGAGAGCCCCGAGAGCTTACATTTTATGT
TAGCTGGTGGACTGACGCCAGAAAATGTTGGTGATGCGCTTAGATTAAATGGCGTTATTGGTGTTGATGT
AAGCGGAGGTGTGGAGACAAATGGTGTAAAAGACTCTAACAAAATAGCAAATTTCGTCAAAAATGCTAAG
AAATAGGTTATTACTGAGTAGTATTTATTTAAGTATTGTTTGTGCACTTGCCTGCAAGCCTTTTGAAAAG
CAA
Features (pLannotate 1.2.2; 14 found; start..end, strand, type, name):
     23..58      +  CDS            rop (fragment): Rop protein, which maintains plasmids at low copy number; rop
    160..259     +  misc_feature   bom (fragment): basis of mobility region from pBR322
    842..1513    +  CDS            E2-Crimson: E2-Crimson is a basic (constitutively fluorescent) far red fluorescent protein published in 2009, derived from Discosoma sp.. It is reported to be a rapidly-maturing tetramer with low acid sensitivity.
   1526..1846    +  CDS            DmrD: dimeric F36M mutant of FK506-binding protein FKBP12 dimerization can be reversed by ligand binding
   1860..2107    +  terminator     CYC1 terminator: S. cerevisiae CYC1; transcription terminator for CYC1
   2150..2166    -  protein_bind   lac operator: The lac repressor binds to the lac operator to inhibit transcription in E. coli. This inhibition can be relieved by adding lactose or isopropyl-β-D-thiogalactopyranoside (IPTG). lac repressor encoded by lacI
   2174..2204    -  promoter       lac promoter: promoter for the E. coli lac operon
   2219..2240    -  protein_bind   CAP binding site: CAP binding activates transcription in the presence of cAMP. E. coli catabolite activator protein
   2253..2345    -  CDS            lacI (fragment): lac repressor; lacI; The lac repressor binds to the lac operator to inhibit transcription in E. coli. This inhibition can be relieved by adding lactose or isopropyl-β-D-thiogalactopyranoside (IPTG).
   2528..3116    -  rep_origin     ori: high-copy-number ColE1/pMB1/pBR322/pUC origin of replication
   3287..4147    -  CDS            AmpR: β-lactamase; bla; confers resistance to ampicillin, carbenicillin, and related antibiotics
   4148..4252    -  promoter       AmpR promoter: bla
   4340..4441    +  promoter       TRP1 promoter: S. cerevisiae TRP1
   4442..5113    +  CDS            TRP1: TRPF_YEAST - Experimental evidence at protein level: Swiss-Prot protein existence level 1. From Saccharomyces cerevisiae (strain ATCC 204508 / S288c) (Baker's yeast).
