[The description below was written by a language model from this plasmid's Addgene catalogue record and pLannotate feature annotations shown in this document.]
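Description:
YIplac204-pOst1-APVNTT-E2-Crimson-FKBP(LV)(C22V) is a yeast integrating expression plasmid built on the YIplac204 backbone. It has no yeast replication origin in the annotated features, consistent with its stated purpose of expressing its cargo from the TRP1 locus after chromosomal integration. The TRP1 promoter and coding sequence supply the auxotrophic marker for selection in trp1 yeast and presumably the homology for targeting. In E. coli the plasmid is maintained through a high-copy ColE1/pUC-type origin and selected with ampicillin via the β-lactamase gene. Remnants of the lac promoter/operator region, lacI, rop and bom are backbone carry-over with no evident role in the design.

The payload is a synthetic fusion protein that the catalogue record says is driven by the TPI1 promoter. That promoter is not itself annotated but would lie in the unannotated stretch upstream of the coding region. Transcription ends at the CYC1 terminator. The construct name indicates an N-terminal "pOst1" element, likely an Ost1-derived signal sequence directing entry into the secretory pathway, followed by an APVNTT hexapeptide whose function the record does not state; neither is annotated in the feature table. These precede the far-red tetrameric fluorescent protein E2-Crimson, which is fused to an FKBP12 variant annotated as the self-dimerizing DmrD (F36M) type. The "(LV)" and "(C22V)" designations denote further substitutions that the record does not detail. Because dimerization of this FKBP domain is reversed by ligand binding, combining it with a tetrameric fluorophore should yield aggregates that dissolve when ligand is added. This fits the stated use as a regulatable fluorescent secretory cargo for following membrane traffic in yeast.
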