Addgene plasmid #140155: YIplac204-pOst1-APVNTT-E2-Crimson-FKBP(LV)(C22V)
Purpose: Expresses a regulatable secretory cargo for yeast at the TRP1 locus
Depositing lab: Benjamin Glick. Depositing organization: University of Chicago. Publication: ESCargo: a regulatable fluorescent secretory cargo for diverse model organisms. Casler JC, Zajac AL, Valbuena FM, Sparvoli D, Jeyifous O, Turkewitz AP, Horne-Badovinac S, Green WN, Glick BS. Mol Biol Cell. 2020 Oct 28:mbcE20090591. doi: 10.1091/mbc.E20-09-0591. PubMed 33112725.
Backbone
  Vector backbone: YIplac204
  Vector type: Yeast Expression
  Selectable markers: TRP1
Growth in bacteria
  Bacterial resistance: Ampicillin, 100 μg/mL
  Growth temperature: 37°C
  Growth strain: DH5alpha
  Copy number: Unknown
Gene/Insert
  Gene/Insert name: pOst1-APVNTT-E2-Crimson-FKBP(LV)(C22V)
  Species: Synthetic
  Promoter: TPI1
  Cloning method: Restriction Enzyme; 5′ cloning site Unknown (unknown if destroyed)
Terms and licenses: Academic/Nonprofit Terms; Industry Terms: Not Available to Industry
How to cite: YIplac204-pOst1-APVNTT-E2-Crimson-FKBP(LV)(C22V) was a gift from Benjamin Glick (Addgene plasmid # 140155 ; http://n2t.net/addgene:140155 ; RRID:Addgene_140155)
