>Addgene plasmid #140155 | YIplac204-pOst1-APVNTT-E2-Crimson-FKBP(LV)(C22V) | depositor partial sequence | sequence record 271611 | Partial Sequence
ATGAGGCAGGTTTGGTTCTCTTGGATTGTGGGATTGTTCCTATGTTTTTTCAACGTGTCTTCTGCTGCGC
CGGTGAACACCACCGATAGCACTGAGAACGTCATCAAGCCCTTCATGCGCTTCAAGGTGCACATGGAGGG
CTCCGTGAACGGCCACGAGTTCGAGATCGAGGGCGTGGGCGAGGGCAAGCCCTACGAGGGCACCCAGACC
GCCAAGCTGCAAGTGACCAAGGGCGGCCCCCTGCCCTTCGCCTGGGACATCCTGTCCCCCCAGTTCTTCT
ACGGCTCCAAGGCGTACATCAAGCACCCCGCCGACATCCCCGACTACCTCAAGCAGTCCTTCCCCGAGGG
CTTCAAGTGGGAGCGCGTGATGAACTTCGAGGACGGCGGCGTGGTGACCGTGACCCAGGACTCCTCCCTG
CAGGACGGCACCCTCATCTACCACGTGAAGTTCATCGGCGTGAACTTCCCCTCCGACGGCCCCGTAATGC
AGAAGAAGACTCTGGGCTGGGAGCCCTCCACTGAGCGCAACTACCCCCGCGACGGCGTGCTGAAGGGCGA
GAACCACATGGCGCTGAAGCTGAAGGGCGGCGGCCACTACCTGTGTGAGTTCAAGTCCATCTACATGGCC
AAGAAGCCCGTGAAGCTGCCCGGCTACCACTACGTGGACTACAAGCTCGACATCACCTCCCACAACGAGG
ACTACACCGTGGTGGAGCAGTACGAGCGCGCCGAGGCCCGCCACCACCTGTTCCAGGGATCCTCTAGAGG
AGTGCAGGTGGAAACCATCTCCCCAGGAGACGGGCGCACCTTCCCCAAGCGCGGCCAGACCGTTGTGGTG
CACTACACCGGGATGCTTGAAGATGGAAAGAAACTAGATTCCTCCCGGGACAGAAACAAGCCCTTTAAGT
TTATGCTAGGCAAGCAGGAGGTGATCCGAGGCTGGGAAGAAGGGGTTGCCCAGATGAGTGTGGGTCAGAG
AGCCAAACTGACTATATCTCCAGATTATGCCTATGGTGCCACTGGGCACCCAGGCGTTATCCCACCACAT
GCCACTCTCGTCTTCGATGTGGAGCTTCTAAAACTGGAATAA
